>Addgene plasmid #192923 | pPB-cT3G-cERP2-HOPX | addgene full sequence | sequence record 377939 | Addgene Partial NGS Result
CGTATGAAGAGTTTACTCCCTATCAGTGATAGAGAACGTATGCAGACTTTACTCCCTATCAGTGATAGAG
AACGTATAAGGAGTTTACTCCCTATCAGTGATAGAGAACGTATGACCAGTTTACTCCCTATCAGTGATAG
AGAACGTATCTACAGTTTACTCCCTATCAGTGATAGAGAACGTATATCCAGTTTACTCCCTATCAGTGAT
AGAGAACGTATAAGCTTGCCTATATAAGCAGAGCTCGTTTAGTGAACCGTCAGATCGCCTGGAGACGCCA
TCCACGCTGTTTTGACCTCCATAGAAGACACCGGGACCGATCCAGCCTACCACAAGTTTGTACAAAAAAG
TTGGCATGTCGGCGGAGACCGCGAGCGGCCCCACAGAGGACCAGGTGGAAATCCTGGAGTACAACTTCAA
CAAGGTCGACAAGCACCCGGATTCCACCACGCTGTGCCTCATCGCGGCCGAGGCAGGCCTTTCCGAGGAG
GAGACCCAGAAATGGTTTAAGCAGCGCCTGGCAAAGTGGCGGCGCTCAGAAGGCCTGCCCTCAGAGTGCA
GATCCGTCATAGACAACCCAACTTTCTTGTACAAAGTGGTATACCCATACGATGTTCCAGATTACGCTTA
GTAATGAGAAATACTCAGAAGATGTCACTCACCATAGTCCGCAGTGAAAGATAAATGATCGTTCTTCTCC
TTTTGAAAATGTTTTAGAGCTAGAAATAGCAAGTAGGCCACTGAGCAAGAACTATGAATGAGATCTTTAG
ACATATTGCGGCCGCTTTCTCCGCGATCCAGACATGATAAGATACATTGATGAGTTTGGACAAACCAAAA
CTAGAATGCAGTGAAAAAAATGCCTTATTTGTGAAATTTGTGATGCTATTGCCTTATTTGTAACCATTAT
AAGCTGCAATAAACAAGTTATCTATAACAAGAAAATATATATATAATAAGTTATCACGTAAGTAGAACAT
GAAATAACAATATAATTATCGTATGAGTTAAATCTTAAAAGTCACGTAAAAGATAATCATGCGTCATTTT
GACTCACGCGGTCGTTATAGTTCAAAATCAGTGACACTTACCGCATTGACAAGCACGCCTCACGGGAGCT
CCAAGCGGCGACTGAGATGTCCTAAATGCACAGCGACGGATTCGCGCTATTTAGAAAGAGAGAGCAATAT
TTCAAGAATGCATGCGTCAATTTTACGCAGACTATCTTTCTAGGGTTAAGAATTCACTGGCCGTCGTTTT
ACAACGTCGTGACTGGGAAAACCCTGGCGTTACCCAACTTAATCGCCTTGCAGCACATCCCCCTTTCGCC
AGCTGGCGTAATAGCGAAGAGGCCCGCACCGATCGCCCTTCCCAACAGTTGCGCAGCCTGAATGGCGAAT
GGCGCCTGATGCGGTATTTTCTCCTTACGCATCTGTGCGGTATTTCACACCGCATATGGTGCACTCTCAG
TACAATCTGCTCTGATGCCGCATAGTTAAGCCAGCCCCGACACCCGCCAACACCCGCTGACGCGCCCTGA
CGGGCTTGTCTGCTCCCGGCATCCGCTTACAGACAAGCTGTGACCATGTCTCCGGGAGCTGCATGTGTCA
GAGGTTTTCACCGTCATCACCGAAACACGCGAGTTCGAAAGGGCCTCGTGATACGCCTATTTTTATAGGT
TAATGTCATGATAATAATGGTTTCTTAGACGTCAGGTGGCACTTTTCGGGGAAATGTGCGCGGAACCCCT
ATTTGTTTATTTTTCTAAATACATTCAAATATGTATCCGCTCATGAGACAATAACCCTGATAAATGCTTC
AATAATATTGAAAAAGGAAGAGTATGAGTATTCAACATTTCCGTGTCGCCCTTATTCCCTTTTTTGCGGC
ATTTTGCCTTCCTGTTTTTGCTCACCCAGAAACGCTGGTGAAAGTAAAAGATGCTGAAGATCAGTTGGGT
GCACGAGTGGGTTACATCGAACTGGATCTCAACAGCGGTAAGATCCTTGAGAGTTTTCGCCCCGAAGAAC
GTTTTCCAATGATGAGCACTTTTAAAGTTCTGCTATGTGGCGCGGTATTATCCCGTATTGACGCCGGGCA
AGAGCAACTCGGTCGCCGCATACACTATTCTCAGAATGACTTGGTTGAGTACTCACCAGTCACAGAAAAG
CATCTTACGGATGGCATGACAGTAAGAGAATTATGCAGTGCTGCCATAACCATGAGTGATAACACTGCGG
CCAACTTACTTCTGACAACGATCGGAGGACCGAAGGAGCTAACCGCTTTTTTGCACAACATGGGGGATCA
TGTAACTCGCCTTGATCGTTGGGAACCGGAGCTGAATGAAGCCATACCAAACGACGAGCGTGACACCACG
ATGCCTGTAGCAATGGCAACAACGTTGCGCAAACTATTAACTGGCGAACTACTTACTCTAGCTTCCCGGC
AACAATTAATAGACTGGATGGAGGCGGATAAAGTTGCAGGACCACTTCTGCGCTCGGCCCTTCCGGCTGG
CTGGTTTATTGCTGATAAATCTGGAGCCGGTGAGCGTGGTTCACGCGGTATCATTGCAGCACTGGGGCCA
GATGGTAAGCCCTCCCGTATCGTAGTTATCTACACGACGGGGAGTCAGGCAACTATGGATGAACGAAATA
GACAGATCGCTGAGATAGGTGCCTCACTGATTAAGCATTGGTAACTGTCAGACCAAGTTTACTCATATAT
ACTTTAGATTGATTTAAAACTTCATTTTTAATTTAAAAGGATCTAGGTGAAGATCCTTTTTGATAATCTC
ATGACCAAAATCCCTTAACGTGAGTTTTCGTTCCACTGAGCGTCAGACCCCGTAGAAAAGATCAAAGGAT
CTTCTTGAGATCCTTTTTTTCTGCGCGTAATCTGCTGCTTGCAAACAAAAAAACCACCGCTACCAGCGGT
GGTTTGTTTGCCGGATCAAGAGCTACCAACTCTTTTTCCGAAGGTAACTGGCTTCAGCAGAGCGCAGATA
CCAAATACTGTTCTTCTAGTGTAGCCGTAGTTAGGCCACCACTTCAAGAACTCTGTAGCACCGCCTACAT
ACCTCGCTCTGCTAATCCTGTTACCAGTGGCTGCTGCCAGTGGCGATAAGTCGTGTCTTACCGGGTTGGA
CTCAAGACGATAGTTACCGGATAAGGCGCAGCGGTCGGGCTGAACGGGGGGTTCGTGCACACAGCCCAGC
TTGGAGCGAACGACCTACACCGAACTGAGATACCTACAGCGTGAGCTATGAGAAAGCGCCACGCTTCCCG
AAGGGAGAAAGGCGGACAGGTATCCGGTAAGCGGCAGGGTCGGAACAGGAGAGCGCACGAGGGAGCTTCC
AGGGGGAAACGCCTGGTATCTTTATAGTCCTGTCGGGTTTCGCCACCTCTGACTTGAGCGTCGATTTTTG
TGATGCTCGTCAGGGGGGCGGAGCCTATGGAAAAACGCCAGCAACGCGGCCTTTTTACGGTTCCTGGCCT
TTTGCTGGCCTTTTGCTCACATGTTCTTTCCTGCGTTATCCCCTGATTCTGTGGATAACCGTATTACCGC
CTTTGAGTGAGCTGATACCGCTCGCCGCAGCCGAACGACCGAGCGCAGCGAGTCAGTGAGCGAGGAAGCG
GATGAGCGCCCAATACGCAAACCGCCTCTCACCGCGCGTTGGCCGATTCATTAATGCAGCTGGCACGACA
GGTTTCCCGACTGGAAAGCGGGCAGTGAGCGCAACGCAAACCGCCTCTCCCCGCGCGTTGGCCGATTCAT
TAATGCAGCTGGCACGACAGGTTTCCCGACTGGAAAGCGGGCAGTGAGCGCAACGCAATTAATGTGAGTT
AGCTCACTCATTAGGCACCCCAGGCTTTACACTTTATGCTTCCGGCTCGTATGTTGTGTGGAATTGTGAG
CGGATAACAATTTCACACAGGAAACAGCTATGACCATGATTACGCCAAGGTCGACTTAACCCTAGAAAGA
TAATCATATTGTGACGTACGTTAAAGATAATCATGCGTAAAATTGACGCATGTGTTTTATCGGTCTGTAT
ATCGAGGTTTATTTATTAATTTGAATAGATATTAAGTTTTATTATATTTACACTTACATACTAATAATAA
ATTCAACAAACAATTTATTTATGTTTATTTATTTATTAAAAAAAAACAAAAACTCAAAATTTCTTCTATA
AAGTAACAAAACTTTTAGCAGTGAAAAAAATGCTTTATTTGTGAAATTTGTGATGCTATTGCTTTATTTG
TAACCATTATAAGCTGCAATAAACAAGTTAACAACAACAATTGCATTCATTTTATGTTTCAGGTTCAGGG
GGAGGTGTGGGAGGTTTTTTAAAGCAAGTAAAACCTCTACAAATGTGGTATGGCTGATTATGATCCTCTG
GAGATTCATGCGCCAGGTTTTCTGGTCATGCACCACGTTCGTGGGCCCTCAGGAACCTCCACGTCAGCGG
TAACTGTGAAGCCCAGTCGCTCGTAAAAAGGAAGATTCCGGGGAGCACTGGTTTCGAGGAACGCCGGCAC
GCCAGCCCGTTCCGCGGCCTCAACACCAGGAAGAACGACAGCGCTTCCCAAACCTTTACCTTGGTGATCT
GGGCTGACACCGACAGTGGCAAGAAACCACGCAGGCTCCTTTGGTCTATGAGGAGCCAGCAAGCCCTCCA
TTTGCTGTTGTGCCGCCAACCTACTCCCTGACAGCTCGGCCATCCGCGGACCTATTTCCGCGAACACTGC
GCCGGCTTCGACGCTTTCCGGAGTAGTCCAGACCGCAACTGCGGCACCATCGTCCGCAACCCAAACTTTA
CCAATGTCCAGACCCACGCGCGTAAGAAACAGCTCTTGCAACTCAGTTACCCTCTCTATGTGTCTGTCCG
GATCTACGGTATGGCGGGTCGCTGGATAATCTGCAAATGCTGCGGCAAGTGTTCGGACAGCCCGTGGTAC
ATCGTCACGGGTAGCGAGCCTAACAGTGGGCTTATATTCCGTCATGGGGCCGGGGTTCTCCTCCACGTCG
CCGGCCTGCTTCAGCAGGCTGAAGTTGGTGGCGCCGCTGCCCCCGGGGAGCATGTCAAGGTCAAAATCGT
CAAGAGCGTCAGCAGGCAGCATATCAAGGTCAAAGTCGTCAAGGGCATCGGCTGGGAGCATGTCTAAGTC
AAAATCGTCAAGGGCGTCGGTCGGCCCGCCGCTTTCGCACTTTAGCTGTTTCTCCAGGCCACATATGATT
AGTTCCAGGCCGAAAAGGAAGGCAGGTTCGGCTCCCTGCCGGTCGAACAGCTCAATTGCTTGTTTCAGAA
GTGGGGGCATAGAATCGGTGGTAGGTGTCTCTCTTTCCTCTTTTGCTACTTGATGCTCCTGTTCCTCCAA
TACGCAGCCCAGTGTAAAGTGGCCCACGGCGGACAGAGCGTACAGTGCGTTCTCCAGGGAGAAGCCTTGC
TGACACAGGAACGCGAGCTGATTTTCCAGGGTTTCGTACTGTTTCTCTGTTGGGCGGGTGCCGAGATGCA
CTTTAGCCCCGTCACGATGTGAGAGGAGAGCACAGCGGTATGACTTGGCGTTGTTCCGCAGAAAGTCTTG
CCATGACTCGCCTTCCAGGGGGCAGGAGTGGGTATGATGCCTGTCCAGCATCTCGATTGGCAGGGCATCG
AGCAGGGCCCGCTTGTTCTTCACGTGCCAGTACAGGGTAGGCTGCTCAACTCCCAGCTTTTGAGCGAGTT
TCCTTGTCGTCAGGCCTTCGATACCGACTCCATTGAGTAATTCCAGAGCAGAGTTTATGACTTTGCTCTT
GTCCAGTCTAGACATCTTATCGTCATCGTCTTTGTAATCCATGGTGGCGGATCCCGCGTCACGACACCTG
TGTTCTGGCGGCAAACCCGTTGCGAAAAAGAACGTTCACGGCGACTACTGCACTTATATACGGTTCTCCC
CCACCCTCGGGAAAAAGGCGGAGCCAGTACACGACATCACTTTCCCAGTTTACCCCGCGCCACCTTCTCT
AGGCACCGGTTCAATTGCCGACCCCTCCCCCCAACTTCTCGGGCACTGTGGGCCATGTGCGCTCTGCCCC
ATGGTAATAGCCATGACTAATACGTAGATGTACTGCCAAGTAGGAAAGTGCCATAAGGTCATGTACTGGG
CATAATGCCAGGCGGGCCATTTACCGTCATTGACGTCAATAGGGGGCGTACTTGGCATATGATACACTTG
ATGTACTGCCAAGTGGGCAGTTTACCGTAAATACTCCACCCATTGACGTCAATGGAAAGTGCCTATTGGC
GTTACTATGGGAACATACGTCATTATTGACGTCAATGGGCGGGGGTCGTTGGGCGGTCAGCCAGGCGGGC
CATTTACCGTAAGTTATGTAACGCGGAACTCCATATATGGGCTATGAACTAATGACCCCGTAATTGATTA
CTATTAATAACTAGTCAATAATCAATGTCATAAGCTCTAATCGCATAATCGAGCTAAGAGCGATTAATAT
GCTTAGCTAGCTTAGCTAAGCTAGATTTCTCTATTCTCCCACAATATATAGCAGCTATTAGCTTAGCAGT
CCGAATACGATCGTCCACGATCCATAAGCGTAACACATTTGAGTAGCGACTGACGGGCACCGGAGCCACT
CGAGTGGAATTATCACCTCGAGTTTACTCCCTATCAGTGATAGAGAA
Features (pLannotate 1.2.2; 27 found; start..end, strand, type, name):
    228..269     +  promoter       tight TRE promoter (fragment): Tet-responsive promoter PTight, consisting of seven tet operator sequences followed by the minimal CMV promoter
    333..350     +  protein_bind   attB1 (fragment): mutant version of attB; core recombination site for the Gateway® BP reaction BP Clonase™
    356..574     +  CDS            HOPX: HOP_HUMAN - Also known as HOD, HOP, LAGY, NECC1, OB1. Experimental evidence at protein level: Swiss-Prot protein existence level 1. Atypical homeodomain protein which does not bind DNA and is required to modulate cardiac growth and development. Acts via its interaction with SRF, thereby modulating the expression of SRF- dependent cardiac-specific genes and cardiac development. Prevents SRF- dependent transcription either by inhibiting SRF binding to DNA or by recruiting histone deacetylase (HDAC) proteins that prevent transcription by SRF. Overexpression causes cardiac hypertrophy (By similari
    576..600     -  protein_bind   attB2: mutant version of attB; recombination site for the Gateway® BP reaction BP Clonase™
    602..630     +  CDS            3xHA (fragment): three tandem HA epitope tags
    668..690     +  promoter       SNR52 promoter (fragment): promoter for the S. cerevisiae small nucleolar RNA gene SNR52
    711..734     +  misc_RNA       gRNA scaffold (fragment): guide RNA scaffold for the Streptococcus pyogenes CRISPR/Cas9 system
    795..929     -  polyA_signal   SV40 poly(A) signal: SV40 polyadenylation signal
   1242..1399    +  CDS            lacZα (fragment): LacZα fragment of β-galactosidase; lacZ fragment
   1405..1504    -  misc_feature   bom (fragment): basis of mobility region from pBR322
   1608..1643    -  CDS            rop (fragment): Rop protein, which maintains plasmids at low copy number; rop
   1739..1843    +  promoter       AmpR promoter: bla
   1844..2704    +  CDS            AmpR: β-lactamase; bla; confers resistance to ampicillin, carbenicillin, and related antibiotics
   2875..3463    +  rep_origin     ori: high-copy-number ColE1/pMB1/pBR322/pUC origin of replication
   3646..3738    +  CDS            lacI (fragment): lac repressor; lacI; The lac repressor binds to the lac operator to inhibit transcription in E. coli. This inhibition can be relieved by adding lactose or isopropyl-β-D-thiogalactopyranoside (IPTG).
   3744..3827    +  CDS            lacI (fragment): lac repressor; lacI; The lac repressor binds to the lac operator to inhibit transcription in E. coli. This inhibition can be relieved by adding lactose or isopropyl-β-D-thiogalactopyranoside (IPTG).
   3840..3861    +  protein_bind   CAP binding site: CAP binding activates transcription in the presence of cAMP. E. coli catabolite activator protein
   3876..3906    +  promoter       lac promoter: promoter for the E. coli lac operon
   3914..3930    +  protein_bind   lac operator: The lac repressor binds to the lac operator to inhibit transcription in E. coli. This inhibition can be relieved by adding lactose or isopropyl-β-D-thiogalactopyranoside (IPTG). lac repressor encoded by lacI
   4218..4299    -  polyA_signal   SV40 poly(A) signal: SV40 polyadenylation signal
   4322..4405    -  CDS            large T antigen (fragment): large T antigen from SV40 (simian virus 40)
   4419..5015    -  CDS            pac: PUAC_STRAD - Protein predicted: Swiss-Prot protein existence level 4. Detoxification of puromycin. From Streptomyces alboniger.
   5088..5198    -  CDS            VP48: 3 tandem repeats of the minimal activation domain of herpes simplex virus VP16 (Cheng et al., 2013)
   5128..5825    -  CDS            rtTA3 (fragment): reverse tetracycline transactivator 3 activates expression from Tet-responsive promoters in the presence of doxycycline
   5878..6089    -  promoter       EF-1α core promoter: core promoter for human elongation factor EF-1α
   6090..6469    -  enhancer       CMV enhancer: human cytomegalovirus immediate early enhancer
   6670..221     +  promoter       TRE3GV promoter (fragment) (across the origin): 3rd-generation Tet-responsive promoter that can be activated by binding of Tet-On® 3G, optimized for retroviral and lentiviral vectors
