[The description below was written by a language model from this plasmid's Addgene catalogue record and pLannotate feature annotations shown in this document.]
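Description:
pPB-cT3G-cERP2-HOPX is a mammalian expression plasmid built on the PB-CT3G-CERP2-MG piggyBac transposon backbone, designed for doxycycline-inducible expression of human HOPX after transposase-mediated integration into the host genome. In bacteria it is maintained as a high-copy plasmid through a ColE1/pUC-type origin and selected with ampicillin via the bla gene. Remnants of lac regulatory sequences and other cloning-vector fragments are also detected in the backbone. The piggyBac terminal repeats themselves are not called in the automated feature table, which derives from a partial NGS assembly, and the barcode mentioned in the catalogue purpose is likewise not annotated. Short hits to a yeast SNR52 promoter and a gRNA scaffold just downstream of the insert are fragmentary and of unclear significance.

The payload consists of two divergently arranged units. A third-generation Tet-responsive promoter (TRE3G operators with a minimal CMV core) drives the short HOPX coding sequence, which was introduced by Gateway cloning and is therefore flanked by attB1 and attB2 sites. It is fused at its C terminus to an HA epitope tag and terminated by an SV40 polyadenylation signal. HOPX encodes an atypical homeodomain protein that does not bind DNA and modulates SRF-dependent transcription. On the opposite strand, a CMV enhancer joined to the EF-1α core promoter constitutively expresses a reverse tetracycline transactivator followed by puromycin N-acetyltransferase, ending in a second SV40 poly(A). How the two coding sequences are linked is not annotated. This all-in-one design lets integrated cells be selected with puromycin and HOPX be switched on with doxycycline. The construct belongs to a barcoded transcription factor set used to screen factors that direct differentiation of human iPSCs towards ovarian granulosa-like cells.
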