Addgene plasmid #192923: pPB-cT3G-cERP2-HOPX
Purpose: Barcoded piggybac transposon vector with Dox-inducible expression of HOPX
Depositing lab: George Church. Depositing organization: Harvard Medical School. Publication: Directed differentiation of human iPSCs to functional ovarian granulosa-like cells via transcription factor overexpression. Pierson Smela MD, Kramme CC, Fortuna PRJ, Adams JL, Su R, Dong E, Kobayashi M, Brixi G, Kavirayuni VS, Tysinger E, Kohman RE, Shioda T, Chatterjee P, Church GM. Elife. 2023 Feb 21;12:e83291. doi: 10.7554/eLife.83291. PubMed 36803359.
Backbone
  Vector backbone: PB-CT3G-CERP2-MG
  Backbone manufacturer: George Church (Addgene plasmid # 175503)
  Backbone size w/o insert (bp): 6509
  Vector type: Mammalian Expression
  Selectable markers: Puromycin
Growth in bacteria
  Bacterial resistance: Ampicillin, 100 μg/mL
  Growth temperature: 37°C
  Growth strain: DH5alpha
  Copy number: High Copy
Gene/Insert
  Gene/Insert name: HOPX
  Species: H. sapiens (human)
  Insert size (bp): 221
  Entrez Gene: HOPX (a.k.a. CAMEO, HOD, HOP, LAGY, NECC1, OB1, SMAP31, TOTO)
  Promoter: TET3G-miniCMV
  Tag / fusion protein: HA (C terminal on insert)
  Cloning method: Gateway Cloning
Terms and licenses: Academic/Nonprofit Terms; Industry Terms: Not Available to Industry
Depositor comments: Also expresses rTTA and puromycin acetyltransferase
How to cite: pPB-cT3G-cERP2-HOPX was a gift from George Church (Addgene plasmid # 192923 ; http://n2t.net/addgene:192923 ; RRID:Addgene_192923)
